>Addgene plasmid #158087 | pscALPSpuro-MmACE2 (Mouse) | addgene full sequence | sequence record 314571 | Addgene NGS Result
AATCTGCTTAGGGTTAGGCGTTTTGCGCTGCTTCGCGATGTACGGGCCAGATATACGCGCTGTGGAATGT
GTGTCAGTTAGGGTGTGGAAAGTCCCCAGGCTCCCCAGCAGGCAGAAGTATGCAAAGCATGCATCTCAAT
TAGTCAGCAACCAGGTGTGGAAAGTCCCCAGGCTCCCCAGCAGGCAGAAGTATGCAAAGCATGCATCTCA
ATTAGTCAGCAACCATAGTCCCGCCCCTAACTCCGCCCATCCCGCCCCTAACTCCGCCCAGTTCCGCCCA
TTCTCCGCCCCATGGCTGACTAATTTTTTTTATTTATGCAGAGGCCGAGGCCGCCTCTGCCTCTGAGCTA
TTCCAGAAGTAGTGAGGAGGCTTTTTTGGAGGCCTAGGCTTTTGCAAAAAGCTCGCGTTGACATTGATTA
TTGACTAGTTATTAATAGTAATCAATTACGGGGTCATTAGTTCATAGCCCATATATGGAGTTCCGCGTTA
CATAACTTACGGTAAATGGCCCGCCTGGCTGACCGCCCAACGACCCCCGCCCATTGACGTCAATAATGAC
GTATGTTCCCATAGTAACGCCAATAGGGACTTTCCATTGACGTCAATGGGTGGAGTATTTACGGTAAACT
GCCCACTTGGCAGTACATCAAGTGTATCATATGCCAAGTACGCCCCCTATTGACGTCAATGACGGTAAAT
GGCCCGCCTGGCATTATGCCCAGTACATGACCTTATGGGACTTTCCTACTTGGCAGTACATCTACGTATT
AGTCATCGCTATTACCATGGTGATGCGGTTTTGGCAGTACATCAATGGGCGTGGATAGCGGTTTGACTCA
CGGGGATTTCCAAGTCTCCACCCCATTGACGTCAATGGGAGTTTGTTTTGGCACCAAAATCAACGGGACT
TTCCAAAATGTCGTAACAACTCCGCCCCATTGACGCAAATGGGCGGTAGGCGTGTACGGTGGGAGGTCTA
TATAAGCAGCGCGTTTTGCCTGTACTGGGTCTCTCTGGTTAGACCAGATCTGAGCCTGGGAGCTCTCTGG
CTAACTAGGGAACCCACTGCTTAAGCCTCAATAAAGCTTGCCTTGAGTGCTTCAAGTAGTGTGTGCCCGT
CTGTTGTGTGACTCTGGTAACTAGAGATCCCTCAGACCCTTTTAGTCAGTGTGGAAAATCTCTAGCAGTG
GCGCCCGAACAGGGACTTGAAAGCGAAAGGGAAACCAGAGGAGCTCTCTCGACGCAGGACTCGGCTTGCT
GAAGCGCGCACGGCAAGAGGCGAGGGGCGGCGACTGGTGAGTACGCCAAAAATTTTGACTAGCGGAGGCT
AGAAGGAGAGAGATGGGTGCGAGAGCGTCAGTATTAAGCGGGGGAGAATTAGATCGCGATGGGAAAAAAT
TCGGTTAAGGCCAGGGGGAAAGAAAAAATATAAATTAAAACATATAGTATGGGCAAGCAGGGAGCTAGAA
CGATTCGCAGTTAATCCTGGCCTGTTAGAAACATCAGAAGGCTGTAGACAAATACTGGGACAGCTACAAC
CATCCCTTCAGACAGGATCAGAAGAACTTAGATCATTATATAATACAGTAGCAACCCTCTATTGTGTGCA
TCAAAGGATAGAGATAAAAGACACCAAGGAAGCTTTAGACAAGATAGAGGAAGAGCAAAACAAAAGTAAG
ACCACCGCACAGCAAGCGGCCGGCCGCTGATCTTCAGACCTGGAGGAGGAGATATGAGGGACAATTGGAG
AAGTGAATTATATAAATATAAAGTAGTAAAAATTGAACCATTAGGAGTAGCACCCACCAAGGCAAAGAGA
AGAGTGGTGCAGAGAGAAAAAAGAGCAGTGGGAATAGGAGCTTTGTTCCTTGGGTTCTTGGGAGCAGCAG
GAAGCACTATGGGCGCAGCGTCAATGACGCTGACGGTACAGGCCAGACAATTATTGTCTGGTATAGTGCA
GCAGCAGAACAATTTGCTGAGGGCTATTGAGGCGCAACAGCATCTGTTGCAACTCACAGTCTGGGGCATC
AAGCAGCTCCAGGCAAGAATCCTGGCTGTGGAAAGATACCTAAAGGATCAACAGCTCCTGGGGATTTGGG
GTTGCTCTGGAAAACTCATTTGCACCACTGCTGTGCCTTGGAATGCTAGTTGGAGTAATAAATCTCTGGA
ACAGATTTGGAATCACACGACCTGGATGGAGTGGGACAGAGAATTAACAATTACACAAGCTTAATACACT
CCTTAATTGAAGAATCGCAAAACCAGCAAGAAAAGAATGAACAAGAATTATTGGAATTAGATAAATGGGC
AAGTTTGTGGAATTGGTTTAACATAACAAATTGGCTGTGGTATATAAAATTATTCATAATGATAGTAGGA
GGCTTGGTAGGTTTAAGAATAGTTTTTGCTGTACTTTCTATAGTGAATAGAGTTAGGCAGGGATATTCAC
CATTATCGTTTCAGACCCACCTCCCAACCCCGAGGGGACCCGACAGGCCCGAAGGAATAGAAGAAGAAGG
TGGAGAGAGAGACAGAGACAGATCCATTCGATTAGTGAACGGATCGGCACTGCGTGCGCCAATTCTGCAG
ACAAATGGCAGTATTCATCCACAATTTTAAAAGAAAAGGGGGGATTGGGGGGTACAGTGCAGGGGAAAGA
ATAGTAGACATAATAGCAACAGACATACAAACTAAAGAATTACAAAAACAAATTACAAAAATTCAAAATT
TTCGGGTTTATTACAGGGACAGCAGAGATCCAGTTTGGTTAATTAACTGCAGCCCCGATAAAATAAAAGA
TTTTATTTAGTCTCCAGAAAAAGGGGGGAATGAAAGACCCCACCTGTAGGTTTGGCAAGCTAGCTGCAGT
AACGCCATTTTGCAAGGCATGGAAAAATACCAAACCAAGAATAGAGAAGTTCAGATCAAGGGCGGGTACA
TGAAAATAGCTAACGTTGGGCCAAACAGGATATCTGCGGTGAGCAGTTTCGGCCCCGGCCCGGGGCCAAG
AACAGATGGTCACCGCAGTTTCGGCCCCGGCCCGAGGCCAAGAACAGATGGTCCCCAGATATGGCCCAAC
CCTCAGCAGTTTCTTAAGACCCATCAGATGTTTCCAGGCTCCCCCAAGGACCTGAAATGACCCTGCGCCT
TATTTGAATTAACCAATCAGCCTGCTTCTCGCTTCTGTTCGCGCGCTTCTGCTTCCCGAGCTCTATAAAA
GAGCTCACAACCCCTCACTCGGCGCGCCAGTCCTCCGACAGACTGAGTCGCCCGGGGGTCTAGAAGCCGC
CACCATGTCTTCAAGCTCCTGGCTTCTCCTGAGCTTGGTAGCGGTTACAACGGCGCAGAGTTTGACCGAG
GAAAACGCGAAAACATTTCTCAATAATTTCAATCAAGAGGCAGAGGACCTTTCTTATCAGAGCAGCCTGG
CGTCCTGGAACTATAACACGAATATTACAGAGGAAAACGCTCAAAAGATGAGCGAGGCTGCCGCCAAATG
GAGTGCATTCTACGAGGAACAATCCAAAACCGCCCAGAGCTTCTCATTGCAAGAGATCCAAACTCCAATT
ATCAAGAGGCAATTGCAAGCACTTCAACAGTCAGGGAGTAGTGCATTGTCTGCGGACAAGAACAAGCAGC
TGAATACAATACTTAATACGATGAGTACCATCTACAGCACCGGCAAGGTCTGTAACCCTAAAAACCCGCA
AGAATGCTTGCTTCTTGAACCTGGACTTGATGAGATAATGGCCACGAGTACTGACTATAACAGTCGCCTC
TGGGCTTGGGAAGGATGGCGAGCGGAAGTAGGGAAGCAACTGAGACCACTGTATGAAGAATACGTAGTCT
TGAAGAACGAGATGGCACGGGCAAATAACTATAACGACTACGGCGACTACTGGAGAGGAGACTACGAGGC
CGAAGGAGCAGATGGGTACAACTACAATCGAAATCAGCTGATTGAGGACGTGGAGCGAACCTTCGCGGAA
ATCAAGCCTCTCTATGAGCACCTGCATGCCTATGTCAGGCGAAAACTTATGGATACATATCCTAGTTATA
TCAGTCCAACGGGATGTCTGCCGGCCCATCTTCTCGGGGACATGTGGGGTAGATTTTGGACAAACCTGTA
TCCCCTCACCGTCCCCTTTGCTCAGAAGCCAAACATTGATGTCACCGACGCAATGATGAATCAGGGGTGG
GATGCAGAGCGCATCTTTCAGGAGGCGGAAAAATTTTTTGTATCAGTAGGGTTGCCACACATGACGCAGG
GGTTCTGGGCAAACAGCATGTTGACAGAACCTGCTGATGGGCGAAAGGTTGTGTGCCACCCGACCGCGTG
GGACCTTGGACACGGTGATTTCCGAATCAAGATGTGCACAAAGGTAACAATGGACAACTTTCTCACAGCC
CACCATGAGATGGGCCATATCCAATATGATATGGCATATGCAAGACAACCATTCCTCCTCCGCAATGGTG
CGAATGAGGGTTTTCATGAAGCGGTGGGCGAAATCATGTCTCTTAGCGCCGCGACACCTAAGCATTTGAA
GTCTATTGGGCTTTTGCCGAGCGACTTCCAAGAAGACTCAGAAACAGAGATAAATTTCCTCTTGAAACAG
GCCTTGACAATAGTTGGCACTCTCCCGTTTACGTACATGCTGGAAAAGTGGCGATGGATGGTTTTTCGGG
GAGAGATTCCTAAGGAACAGTGGATGAAGAAGTGGTGGGAGATGAAGAGAGAAATTGTTGGGGTAGTTGA
GCCGCTTCCACACGACGAGACTTATTGCGACCCGGCTTCCCTTTTCCATGTTTCCAATGACTACTCTTTT
ATACGATATTACACCAGAACCATATACCAATTCCAGTTTCAAGAGGCCCTTTGCCAGGCTGCGAAGTACA
ACGGATCTCTTCACAAGTGTGACATATCTAACTCAACAGAAGCAGGACAAAAACTCTTGAAAATGCTCTC
ACTTGGAAACAGCGAACCGTGGACCAAAGCGCTGGAGAATGTCGTGGGAGCACGGAACATGGACGTGAAA
CCTCTGCTTAATTATTTCCAACCTCTGTTTGATTGGCTTAAGGAACAGAACAGGAACAGCTTCGTCGGGT
GGAACACGGAGTGGTCCCCATACGCCGATCAGTCAATAAAGGTACGGATAAGTTTGAAGTCCGCGCTCGG
CGCCAATGCTTACGAATGGACCAACAACGAGATGTTTCTTTTCCGCAGCTCTGTCGCATACGCTATGCGA
AAGTACTTTTCCATCATAAAGAACCAAACCGTTCCGTTCCTTGAAGAAGATGTTCGAGTTTCTGATCTCA
AACCTAGAGTCTCATTTTACTTCTTTGTTACGTCCCCACAAAACGTGTCTGATGTGATCCCAAGATCTGA
AGTGGAAGATGCCATTCGGATGTCCAGGGGCAGAATAAATGACGTTTTCGGTCTTAATGACAACTCACTG
GAGTTCTTGGGAATCCACCCAACTTTGGAACCACCTTATCAGCCCCCAGTGACTATTTGGCTCATAATCT
TCGGTGTGGTTATGGCACTGGTCGTCGTTGGGATTATTATACTGATTGTAACTGGAATTAAAGGCAGAAA
AAAGAAAAACGAAACTAAACGGGAAGAGAACCCATACGACAGTATGGACATTGGGAAGGGTGAGTCAAAC
GCGGGCTTCCAAAACAGTGACGACGCGCAAACATCTTTCGGAGCAGCTGAGCAGAAGCTGATCAGCGAGG
AGGACCTGTAGGAATTCTCGACCTTGACTGGCGGCGCGACCTTGAGGCCTGCGTTCGCCTCAGTTGCCCC
CTCTGTGCAATGGGGAGACGCGCCTCATCGCTTGACAACGGCCGAAGAGCCGCCGCGCTTCCGTCTCCCG
CGTGCGCGCGCCATGCTGCCCACCCCCGTTCCGCACTGACCCTCCCCCGTGCCCCGCGTCCCGTACTGCC
GCCCCGCCCCGAGTCCCATGCCGCAGCCACCGCGACGGAGCCCGCAGGCGGGAACCTGCCTCCGCGCGTT
AGCGCGCACGCGCGCCTCATGTGTCGTCCCCATCAGCGCCGGCTTCCGTCTATAGGCCAGATGCACTGTC
ACTCTGGCGAAGTCGCAGACCCGATTGGCCGGGACGGAGGCGCGAGACCGGGTTGCGGGCGGGGCCGAAC
GTGGTATAAAAGGGGCGGGAGGCCAGGCTCGTGCCGTTTTGCAGACGCCACCGCCGAGGAAAACCGTGTA
CTATTAGCCACGCGTGCCACCATGACCGAGTACAAGCCCACGGTGCGCCTCGCCACCCGCGACGACGTCC
CCCGGGCCGTACGCACCCTCGCCGCCGCGTTCGCCGACTACCCCGCCACGCGCCACACCGTCGACCCGGA
CCGCCACATCGAGCGGGTCACCGAGCTGCAAGAACTCTTCCTCACGCGCGTCGGGCTCGACATCGGCAAG
GTGTGGGTCGCGGACGACGGCGCCGCGGTGGCGGTCTGGACCACGCCGGAGAGCGTCGAAGCGGGGGCGG
TGTTCGCCGAGATCGGCCCGCGCATGGCCGAGTTGAGCGGTTCCCGGCTGGCCGCGCAGCAACAGATGGA
AGGCCTCCTGGCGCCGCACCGGCCCAAGGAGCCCGCGTGGTTCCTGGCCACCGTCGGCGTCTCGCCCGAC
CACCAGGGCAAGGGTCTGGGCAGCGCCGTCGTGCTCCCCGGAGTGGAGGCGGCCGAGCGCGCCGGGGTGC
CCGCCTTCCTGGAGACCTCCGCGCCCCGCAACCTCCCCTTCTACGAGCGGCTCGGCTTCACCGTCACCGC
CGACGTCGAGGTGCCCGAAGGACCGCGCACCTGGTGCATGACCCGCAAGCCCGGTGCCTGAGCGATCGCT
AATCAACCTCTGGATTACAAAATTTGTGAAAGATTGACTGGTATTCTTAACTATGTTGCTCCTTTTACGC
TATGTGGATACGCTGCTTTAATGCCTTTGTATCATGCTATTGCTTCCCGTATGGCTTTCATTTTCTCCTC
CTTGTATAAATCCTGGTTGCTGTCTCTTTATGAGGAGTTGTGGCCCGTTGTCAGGCAACGTGGCGTGGTG
TGCACTGTGTTTGCTGACGCAACCCCCACTGGTTGGGGCATTGCCACCACCTGTCAGCTCCTTTCCGGGA
CTTTCGCTTTCCCCCTCCCTATTGCCACGGCGGAACTCATCGCCGCCTGCCTTGCCCGCTGCTGGACAGG
GGCTCGGCTGTTGGGCACTGACAATTCCGTGGTGTTGTCGGGGAAGCTGACGTCCTTTCCATGGCTGCTC
GCCTGTGTTGCCACCTGGATTCTGCGCGGGACGTCCTTCTGCTACGTCCCTTCGGCCCTCAATCCAGCGG
ACCTTCCTTCCCGCGGCCTGCTGCCGGCTCTGCGGCCTCTTCCGCGTCTTCGCCTTCGCCCTCAGACGAG
TCGGATCTCCCTTTGGGCCGCCTCCCCGCTTAATCGCGTCGAGACCTAGAAAAACATGGAGCAATCACAA
GTAGCAATACAGCAGCTACCAATGCTGATTGTGCCTGGCTAGAAGCACAAGAGGAGGAGGAGGTGGGTTT
TCCAGTCACACCTCAGGTACCTTTAAGACCAATGACTTACAAGGCAGCTGTAGATCTTAGCCACTTTTTA
AAAGAAAAGGGGGGACTGGAAGGGCTAATTCACTCCCAACGAAGACAAGATATCCTTGATCTGTGGATCT
ACCACACACAAGGCTACTTCCCTGATTGGCAGAACTACACACCAGGGCCAGGGATCAGATATCCACTGAC
CTTTGGATGGTGCTACAAGCTAGTACCAGTTGAGCAAGAGAAGGTAGAAGAAGCCAATGAAGGAGAGAAC
ACCCGCTTGTTACACCCTGTGAGCCTGCATGGGATGGATGACCCGGAGAGAGAAGTATTAGAGTGGAGGT
TTGACAGCCGCCTAGCATTTCATCACATGGCCCGAGAGCTGCATCCGGACTGTACTGGGTCTCTCTGGTT
AGACCAGATCTGAGCCTGGGAGCTCTCTGGCTAACTAGGGAACCCACTGCTTAAGCCTCAATAAAGCTTG
CCTTGAGTGCTTCAAGTAGTGTGTGCCCGTCTGTTGTGTGACTCTGGTAACTAGAGATCCCTCAGACCCT
TTTAGTCAGTGTGGAAAATCTCTAGCAGGGCCCGTTTCATGTGAGCAAAAGGCCAGCAAAAGGCCAGGAA
CCGTAAAAAGGCCGCGTTGCTGGCGTTTTTCCATAGGCTCCGCCCCCCTGACGAGCATCACAAAAATCGA
CGCTCAAGTCAGAGGTGGCGAAACCCGACAGGACTATAAAGATACCAGGCGTTTCCCCCTGGAAGCTCCC
TCGTGCGCTCTCCTGTTCCGACCCTGCCGCTTACCGGATACCTGTCCGCCTTTCTCCCTTCGGGAAGCGT
GGCGCTTTCTCATAGCTCACGCTGTAGGTATCTCAGTTCGGTGTAGGTCGTTCGCTCCAAGCTGGGCTGT
GTGCACGAACCCCCCGTTCAGCCCGACCGCTGCGCCTTATCCGGTAACTATCGTCTTGAGTCCAACCCGG
TAAGACACGACTTATCGCCACTGGCAGCAGCCACTGGTAACAGGATTAGCAGAGCGAGGTATGTAGGCGG
TGCTACAGAGTTCTTGAAGTGGTGGCCTAACTACGGCTACACTAGAAGAACAGTATTTGGTATCTGCGCT
CTGCTGAAGCCAGTTACCTTCGGAAAAAGAGTTGGTAGCTCTTGATCCGGCAAACAAACCACCGCTGGTA
GCGGTGGTTTTTTTGTTTGCAAGCAGCAGATTACGCGCAGAAAAAAAGGATCTCAAGAAGATCCTTTGAT
CTTTTCTACGGGGTCTGACGCTCAGTGGAACGAAAACTCACGTTAAGGGATTTTGGTCATGAGATTATCA
AAAAGGATCTTCACCTAGATCCTTTTAAATTAAAAATGAAGTTTTAAATCAATCTAAAGTATATATGAGT
AAACTTGGTCTGACAGTTACCAATGCTTAATCAGTGAGGCACCTATCTCAGCGATCTGTCTATTTCGTTC
ATCCATAGTTGCCTGACTCCCCGTCGTGTAGATAACTACGATACGGGAGGGCTTACCATCTGGCCCCAGT
GCTGCAATGATACCGCGAGACCCACGCTCACCGGCTCCAGATTTATCAGCAATAAACCAGCCAGCCGGAA
GGGCCGAGCGCAGAAGTGGTCCTGCAACTTTATCCGCCTCCATCCAGTCTATTAATTGTTGCCGGGAAGC
TAGAGTAAGTAGTTCGCCAGTTAATAGTTTGCGCAACGTTGTTGCCATTGCTACAGGCATCGTGGTGTCA
CGCTCGTCGTTTGGTATGGCTTCATTCAGCTCCGGTTCCCAACGATCAAGGCGAGTTACATGATCCCCCA
TGTTGTGCAAAAAAGCGGTTAGCTCCTTCGGTCCTCCGATCGTTGTCAGAAGTAAGTTGGCCGCAGTGTT
ATCACTCATGGTTATGGCAGCACTGCATAATTCTCTTACTGTCATGCCATCCGTAAGATGCTTTTCTGTG
ACTGGTGAGTACTCAACCAAGTCATTCTGAGAATAGTGTATGCGGCGACCGAGTTGCTCTTGCCCGGCGT
CAATACGGGATAATACCGCGCCACATAGCAGAACTTTAAAAGTGCTCATCATTGGAAAACGTTCTTCGGG
GCGAAAACTCTCAAGGATCTTACCGCTGTTGAGATCCAGTTCGATGTAACCCACTCGTGCACCCAACTGA
TCTTCAGCATCTTTTACTTTCACCAGCGTTTCTGGGTGAGCAAAAACAGGAAGGCAAAATGCCGCAAAAA
AGGGAATAAGGGCGACACGGAAATGTTGAATACTCATACTCTTCCTTTTTCAATATTATTGAAGCATTTA
TCAGGGTTATTGTCTCATGAGCGGATACATATTTGAATGTATTTAGAAAAATAAACAAATAGGGGTTCCG
CGCACATTTCCCCGAAAAGTGCCACCTGACGTCGACGGATCGGGAGATCTCCCGATCCCCTATGGTGCAC
TCTCAGTACAATCTGCTCTGATGCCGCATAGTTAAGCCAGTATCTGCTCCCTGCTTGTGTGTTGGAGGTC
GCTGAGTAGTGCGCGAGCAAAATTTAAGCTACAACAAGGCAAGGCTTGACCGACAATTGCATGAAG
Features (pLannotate 1.2.2; 19 found; start..end, strand, type, name):
     69..398     +  promoter       SV40 promoter: SV40 enhancer and early promoter
    410..789     +  enhancer       CMV enhancer: human cytomegalovirus immediate early enhancer
    790..989     +  promoter       CMV promoter: human cytomegalovirus (CMV) immediate early promoter
   1007..1187    +  LTR            5' LTR (truncated): truncated 5' long terminal repeat (LTR) from HIV-1
   1234..1359    +  misc_feature   HIV-1 Ψ: packaging signal of human immunodeficiency virus type 1
   1343..1681    +  CDS            HIV-1 gag (fragment): gag protein from human immunodeficiency virus 1; gag
   1856..2089    +  misc_feature   RRE: The Rev response element (RRE) of HIV-1 allows for Rev-dependent mRNA export from the nucleus to the cytoplasm.
   2465..2565    +  CDS            Rev (fragment): human immunodeficiency virus 1 (HIV-1) Rev protein; rev; enhances nuclear export of unspliced and incompletely spliced viral mRNAs
   2615..2732    +  misc_feature   cPPT/CTS: central polypurine tract and central termination sequence of HIV-1
   2869..3276    +  promoter       SFFV promoter: spleen focus-forming virus long terminal repeat (LTR) promoter
   3295..5709    +  CDS            Ace2: ACE2_MOUSE - Experimental evidence at protein level: Swiss-Prot protein existence level 1. Essential counter-regulatory carboxypeptidase of the renin- angiotensin hormone system that is a critical regulator of blood volume, systemic vascular resistance, and thus cardiovascular homeostasis. Converts angiotensin I to angiotensin 1-9, a nine-amino acid peptide with anti-hypertrophic effects in cardiomyocytes, and angiotensin II to angiotensin 1-7, which then acts as a beneficial vasodilator and anti-proliferation agent, counterbalancing the actions of the vasoconstrictor angiotensin II. Also remo
   6252..6851    +  CDS            PuroR: puromycin N-acetyltransferase; pac from Streptomyces alboniger; confers resistance to puromycin
   6861..7449    +  misc_feature   WPRE: woodchuck hepatitis virus posttranscriptional regulatory element
   7460..7960    +  CDS            nef (fragment): NEF_HV1LA - Experimental evidence at protein level: Swiss-Prot protein existence level 1. Extracellular Nef protein targets CD4(+) T-lymphocytes for apoptosis by interacting with CXCR4 surface receptors. From Human immunodeficiency virus type 1 group M subtype B (isolate Lai) (HIV-1).
   7967..8147    +  LTR            5' LTR (truncated): truncated 5' long terminal repeat (LTR) from HIV-1
   8218..8806    -  rep_origin     ori: high-copy-number ColE1/pMB1/pBR322/pUC origin of replication
   8977..9837    -  CDS            AmpR: β-lactamase; bla; confers resistance to ampicillin, carbenicillin, and related antibiotics
   9838..9942    -  promoter       AmpR promoter: bla
  10001..10053   -  misc_feature   bom (fragment): basis of mobility region from pBR322
