[The description below was written by a language model from this plasmid's Addgene catalogue record and pLannotate feature annotations shown in this document.]
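Description:
pscALPSpuro-MmACE2 is an HIV-1-based lentiviral transfer vector on the pscALPS backbone, built to deliver and stably express mouse angiotensin-converting enzyme 2 (Ace2) in mammalian cells. It is maintained in bacteria through a high-copy ColE1/pUC-type origin and an ampicillin resistance gene (β-lactamase with its own promoter). A fragment of the pBR322 bom region is also annotated.

The viral genome is transcribed in packaging cells from a CMV enhancer/promoter placed directly upstream of a truncated 5' LTR, an arrangement that typically removes the need for Tat; an SV40 enhancer/early promoter sits just upstream of this. Downstream lie the usual cis-acting elements: the Ψ packaging signal extending into a gag fragment, the Rev response element for Rev-dependent nuclear export of the unspliced genome, and the cPPT/CTS, which aids nuclear import of the reverse-transcribed DNA. Within the provirus, the spleen focus-forming virus (SFFV) LTR promoter drives the mouse Ace2 open reading frame, which the catalogue lists as carrying a C-terminal Myc tag, although the tag is not separately annotated. A puromycin N-acetyltransferase gene follows after an unannotated gap of roughly 500 nt, so the record does not state what element drives its expression. A WPRE then enhances transcript stability and expression. It is followed by a nef fragment and a truncated 3' LTR.

Transduced cells can be selected with puromycin to give lines expressing mouse ACE2. The associated publication concerns the SARS-CoV-2 spike D614G variant, which suggests use in testing this ACE2 orthologue as an entry receptor.
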