Addgene plasmid #158087: pscALPSpuro-MmACE2 (Mouse)
Purpose: Expresses mouse ACE2 in mammalian cells
Depositing lab: Jeremy Luban. Depositing organization: University of Massachusetts, Worcester. Publication: Structural and Functional Analysis of the D614G SARS-CoV-2 Spike Protein Variant. Yurkovetskiy L, Wang X, Pascal KE, Tomkins-Tinch C, Nyalile TP, Wang Y, Baum A, Diehl WE, Dauphin A, Carbone C, Veinotte K, Egri SB, Schaffner SF, Lemieux JE, Munro JB, Rafique A, Barve A, Sabeti PC, Kyratsous CA, Dudkina NV, Shen K, Luban J. Cell. 2020 Sep 15. pii: S0092-8674(20)31229-0. doi: 10.1016/j.cell.2020.09.032. PubMed 32991842.
Backbone
  Vector backbone: pscALPS
  Vector type: Mammalian Expression, Lentiviral
  Selectable markers: Puromycin
Growth in bacteria
  Bacterial resistance: Ampicillin, 100 μg/mL
  Growth temperature: 30°C
  Growth strain: NEB Stable
  Copy number: High Copy
Gene/Insert
  Gene/Insert name: Mouse ACE2
  Species: M. musculus (mouse)
  Entrez Gene: Ace2 (a.k.a. 2010305L05Rik)
  Tag / fusion protein: Myc (C terminal on insert)
Terms and licenses: Academic/Nonprofit Terms; Industry Terms: Not Available to Industry
How to cite: pscALPSpuro-MmACE2 (Mouse) was a gift from Jeremy Luban (Addgene plasmid # 158087 ; http://n2t.net/addgene:158087 ; RRID:Addgene_158087)
